>Addgene plasmid #79646 | pNR165 | depositor full sequence | sequence record 148839 | pNR165 sequence 9038 bps
TAAGTGCCCATTCAGCCAGTATAACCAGATAAAAAAAATCCTTAGCTTTCGCTAAGGATGATTTCTGTCA
GCCAGGAAGGTATAACAGGAAAAATTAAAGGGGAGATAAAATCCCCCCTTTTTGGTTAACTCGAGGATTC
GAAAAGGTGAAATCTCCTTTCACGGCCCATTCCTCATGGATGGGCCGTTTATTTCCCCGAGCCAGACGTC
CACCATACCTTCGATATTCGCGCCCACTCTCCCATTAGTCGGAGTGGATGTGTTGCGATTGCCCGCTAGA
TCAATGTGCACGTCCCTTCCCCTTGATAAAGCACCCTTTGGTCGAAAAAAAAAGCCCGCACTGTCAGGTG
CGGGCTTTTTTCTGTGTTTCCTTATTTGTAGAGATCATCCATGCCATGTGTAATCCCAGCAGCTGTTACA
AACTCAAGAAGGACCATGTGGTCTCTCTTTTCGTTGGGATCTTTCGAAAGGGCAGATTGTGTGGACAGGT
AATGGTTGTCTGGTAAAAGGACAGGGCCATCGCCAATTGGAGTATTTTGTTGATAATGGTCTGCTAGTTG
AACGCTTCCATCTTCAATGTTGTGTCTAATTTTGAAGTTAACTTTGATTCCATTCTTTTGTTTGTCTGCC
ATGATGTATACATTGTGTGAGTTATAGTTGTATTCCAATTTGTGTCCAAGAATGTTTCCATCTTCTTTAA
AATCAATACCTTTTAACTCGATTCTATTAACAAGGGTATCACCTTCAAACTTGACTTCAGCACGTGTCTT
GTAGTTCCCGTCATCTTTGAAAAATATAGTTCTTTCCTGTACATAACCTTCGGGCATGGCACTCTTGAAA
AAGTCATGCTGTTTCATATGATCTGGGTATCTCGCAAAGCATTGAACACCATAACCGAAAGTAGTGACAA
GTGTTGGCCATGGAACAGGTAGTTTTCCAGTAGTGCAAATAAATTTAAGGGTAAGTTTTCCGTATGTTGC
ATCACCTTCACCCTCTCCACTGACAGAAAATTTGTGCCCATTAACATCACCATCTAATTCAACAAGAATT
GGGACAACTCCAGTGAAAAGTTCTTCTCCTTTACTCATTAGTGACCTCCTTAATATAGGTCGGCTTCGAC
CTTAAACAAAATTATTTGTAGAGGCTGTTTCGTCCTCACGGACTCATCAGACCGGAAAGCACATCCGGTG
ACAGCTGTGCCATCCCTCGTCCTCACGAGTGCGGTATTCCTCTGGGCATGCCAACACAATTAACATCTCA
ATCAAGGTAAATGCTTTTTGCTTTTTTTGCCGTGGTGCGGATCTAGCTACCTCGGCGTTAATCCTTGTTC
ACTATATGCAACCATTATCACCGCCAGAGGTAAAATAGTCAAACGCACGGTGTTAGCCGCACTTGAGTCC
ACGGCTGATGCCAACACAATTAACATCAGAATCAAGGTAAATGCTTTTTGCTTTTTTTGCGGGCTCACTA
GGGAATGGCGTCGTCCGTGACATTCTGTGCGCGGCCGGCTTGTCGACGACGGCGGTCTCCGTCGTCAGGA
TCATCCGGGCCAGCGGCTGTCTATGCCAGAAGTCGGTCAGGTCGGAGTCCTAGAAAGGAGTTTTTTAGTT
ACCTTAATTCTAATAAACGAAATAAAAACTCGCCGTTCGCGCGACATGACATGCGCCGCCGATTGATTCA
GAAAGTTAAACAAAATTATTTGTAGAGGGAAACCGTTGTGGTCTCCCTGAATATATTATACGAGCCTTAT
GCATGCCCGTAAAGTTATCCAGCAACCACTCATAGACCTAGGGCAGCAGATAGGGACGACGTGGTGTTAG
CTGTGCCGACACAATCTCCCTGCTCAGGTCGTGGTTTGTCTGGTCAACCACCGCGGTCTCAGTGGTGTAC
GGTACAAACCCCGACGCAATAGCGCCAACCATGCACCATAGCCAGCCTGACAGTAGCCAAAGGAGTTTTT
TAGTTACCTTAATTGAAATAAACGAAATAAAAACTCGCGCAGCTGAGAGCGACACAGTTGCCTCACTCCT
AGGGTGTAATAGGCACTAAAAGAGTGATATGGCACGCGCATGTGGAACGCCGTTAGAGGGTTGCTGAGCC
ATCGTGGTCCTTAGACTCGGGAAAAACAAAAACCCGCCGAAGCGGGTTAAGTGCGGGGCGGCTAGCCCGC
CACCTAAGTTATGAGTCAGGAAAAAAGGCGACAGAGTAATCTGTCGCCTTTTTTCTTTGCTTGCTTTGTA
ATCACTCGATGACCAAAAGTAAAAACCCGCCGAAGCGGGTTTTTACGTAAAACAGGTGAAACTGACGCTA
GCCGGTCACATGTCAATACTTGCCCTTGACAGGCATTGATGGAATCGTAGTCTCACGCTGATAGTCTGAT
CGACAATACAAGTGGGACCGTGGTCCCAGACCGATAATCAGACCGACAACACGAGTGGGATCGTGGTCCC
AGACTAATAATCAGACCGACGATACGAGTGGGACCGTGGTCCCAGACTAATAATCAGACCGACGATACGA
GTGGGACCGTGGTTCCAGACTAATAATCAGACCGACGATACGAGTGGGACCGTGGTCCCAGACTAATAAT
CAGACCGACGATACGAGTGGGACCATGGTCCCAGACTAATAATCAGACCGACGATACGAGTGGGACCGTG
GTCCCAGTCTGATTATCAGACCGACGATACGAGTGGGACCGTGGTCCCAGACTAATAATCAGACCGACGA
TACGAGTGGGACCGTGGTCCCAGACTAATAATCAGACCGACGATACGAGTGGGACCGTGGTCCCAGTCTG
ATTATCAGACCGACGATACAAGTGGAACAGTGGGCCCAGAGAGAATATTCAGGCCAGTTATGCTTTCTGG
CCTGTAACAAAGGACATTAAGTAAAGACAGATAAACGTAGACTAAAACGTGGTCGCATCAGGGTGCTGGC
TTTTCAAGTTCCTTAAGAATGGCCTCAATTTTCTCTATACACTCAGTTGGAACACGGGACCTGTCCAGGT
TAAGCACCATTTTATCGCCCTTATACAATACTGTCGCTCCAGGAGCAAACTGATGTCGTGAGCTTAAACT
AGTTCTTGATGCAGATGACGTTTTAAGCACAGAAGTTAAAAGAGTGATAACTTCTTCAGCTTCAAATATC
ACCCCAGCTTTTTTCTGCTCATGAAGGTTAGATGCCTGCTGCTTAAGTAATTCCTCTTTATCTGTAAAGG
CTTTTTGAAGTGCATCACCTGACCGGGCAGATAGTTCACCGGGGTGAGAAAAAAGAGCAACAACTGATTT
AGGCAATTTGGCGGTGTTGATACAGCGGGTAATAATCTTACGTGAAATATTTTCCGCATCAGCCAGCGCA
GAAATATTTCCAGCAAATTCATTCTGCAATCGGCTTGCATAACGCTGACCACGTTCATAAGCACTTGTTG
GGCGATAATCGTTACCCAATCTGGATAATGCAGCCATCTGCTCATCATCCAGCTCGCCAACCAGAACACG
ATAATCACTTTCGGTAAGTGCAGCAGCTTTACGACGGCGACTCCCATCGGCAATTTCTATGACACCAGAT
ACTCTTCGACCGAACGCCGGTGTCTGTTGACCAGTCAGTAGAAAAGAAGGGATGAGATCATCCAGTGCGT
CCTCAGTAAGCAGCTCCTGGTCACGTTCATTACCTGACCATACCCGAGAGGTCTTCTCAACACTATCACC
CCGGAGCACTTCAAGAGTAAACTTCACATCCCGACCACATACAGGCAAAGTAATGGCATTACCGCGAGCC
ATTACTCCTACGCGCGCAATTAACGAATCCACCATCGGGGCAGCTGGTGTCGATAACGAAGTATCTTCAA
CCGGTTGAGTATTGAGCGTATGTTTTGGAATAACAGGCGCACGCTTCATTATCTAATCTCCCAGCGTGGT
TTAATCAGACGATCGAAAATTTCATTGCAGACAGGTTCCCAAATAGAAAGAGCATTTCTCCAGGCACCAG
TTGAAGAGCGTTGATCAATGGCCTGTTCAAAAACAGTTCTCATCCGGATCTGACCTTTACCAACTTCATC
CGTTTCACGTACAACATTTTTTAGAACCATGCTTCCCCAGGCATCCCGAATTTGCTCCTCCATCCACGGG
GACTGAGAGCCATTACTATTGCTGTATTTGGTAAGCAAAATACGTACATCAGGCTCGAACCCTTTAAGAT
CAACGTTCTTGAGCAGATCACGAAGCATATCGAAAAACTGCAGTGCGGAGGTGTAGTCAAACAACTCAGC
AGGCGTGGGAACAATCAGCACATCAGCAGCACATACGACATTAATCGTGCCGATACCCAGGTTAGGCGCG
CTGTCAATAACTATGACATCATAGTCATGAGCAACAGTTTCAATGGCCAGTCGGAGCATCAGGTGTGGAT
CGGTGGGCAGTTTACCTTCATCAAATTTGCCCATTAACTCAGTTTCAATACGGTGCAGAGCCAGACAGGA
AGGAATAATGTCAAGCCCCGGCCAGCAAGTGGGCTTTATTGCATAAGTGACATCGTCCTTTTCCCCAAGA
TAGAAAGGCAGGAGAGTGTCTTCTGCATGAATATGAAGATCTGGTACCCATCCGTGATACATTGAGGCTG
TTCCCTGGGGGTCGTTACCTTCCACGAGCAAAACACGTAGCCCCTTCAGAGCCAGATCCTGAGCAAGATG
AACAGAAACTGAGGTTTTGTAAACGCCACCTTTATGGGCAGCAACCCCGATCACCGGTGGAAATACGTCT
TCAGCACGTCGCAATCGCGTACCAAACACATCACGCATATGATTAATTTGTTCAATTGTATAACCAACAC
GTTGCTCAACCCGTCCTCGAATTTCCATATCCGGGTGCGGTAGTCGCCCTGCTTTCTCGGCATCTCTGAT
AGCCTGAGAAGAAACCCCAACTAAATCCGCTGCTTCACCTATTCTCCAGCGCCGGGTTATTTTCCTCGCT
TCCGGGCTGTCATCATTAAACTGTGCAATGGCGATAGCCTTCGTCATTTCATGACCAGCGTTTATGCACT
GGTTAAGTGTTTCCATGAGTTTCATTCTGAACATCCTTTAATCATTGCTTTGCGTTTTTTTATTAAATCT
TGCAATTTACTGCAAAGCAACAACAAAATCGCAAAGTCATCAAAAAACCGCAAAGTTGTTTAAAATAAGA
GCAACACTACAAAAGGAGATAAGAAGAGCACATACCTCAGTCACTTATTATCACTAGCGCTCGCCGCAGC
CGTGTAACCGAGCATAGCGAGCGAACTGGCGAGGAAGCAAAGAAGAACTGTTCTGTCAGATAGCTCTTAC
GCTCAGCGCAAGAAGAAATATCCACCGTGGGAAAAACTCCAGGTAGAGGTACACACGCGGATAGCCAATT
CAGAGTAATAAACTGTGATAATCAACCCTCATCAATGATGACGAACTAACCCCCGATATCAGGTCACATG
ACGAAGGGAAAGAGAAGGAAATCAACTGTGACAAACTGCCCTCAAATTTGGCTTCCTTAAAAATTACAGT
TCAAAAAGTATGAGAAAATCCATGCAGGCTGAAGGAAACAGCAAAACTGTGACAAATTACCCTCAGTAGG
TCAGAACAAATGTGACGAACCACCCTCAAATCTGTGACAGATAACCCTCAGACTATCCTGTCGTCATGGA
AGTGATATCGCGGAAGGAAAATACGATATGAGTCGTCTGGCGGCCTTTCTTTTTCTCAATGTATGAGAGG
CGCATTGGAGTTCTGCTGTTGATCTCATTAACACAGACCTGCAGGAAGCGGCGGCGGAAGTCAGGCATAC
GCTGGTAACTTTGAGGCAGCTGGTAACGCTCTATGATCCAGTCGATTTTCAGAGAGACGATGCCTGAGCC
ATCCGGCTTACGATACTGACACAGGGATTCGTATAAACGCATGGCATACGGATTGGTGATTTCTTTTGTT
TCACTAAGCCGAAACTGCGTAAACCGGTTCTGTAACCCGATAAAGAAGGGAATGAGATATGGGTTGATAT
GTACACTGTAAAGCCCTCTGGATGGACTGTGCGCACGTTTGATAAACCAAGGAAAAGATTCATAGCCTTT
TTCATCGCCGGCATCCTCTTCAGGGCGATAAAAAACCACTTCCTTCCCCGCGAAACTCTTCAATGCCTGC
CGTATATCCTTACTGGCTTCCGCAGAGGTCAATCCGAATATTTCAGCATATTTAGCAACATGGATCTCGC
AGATACCGTCATGTTCCTGTAGGGTGCCATCAGATTTTCTGATCTGGTCAACGAACAGATACAGCATACG
TTTTTGATCCCGGGAGAGACTATATGCCGCCTCAGTGAGGTCGTTTGACTGGACGATTCGCGGGCTATTT
TTACGTTTCTTGTGATTGATAACCGCTGTTTCCGCCATGACAGATCCATGTGAAGTGTGACAAGTTTTTA
GATTGTCACACTAAATAAAAAAGAGTCAATAAGCAGGGATAACTTTGTGAAAAAACAGCTTCTTCTGAGG
GCAATTTGTCACAGGGTTAAGGGCAATTTGTCACAGACAGGACTGTCATTTGAGGGTGATTTGTCACACT
GAAAGGGCAATTTGTCACAACACCTTCTCTAGAACCAGCATGGATAAAGGCCTACAAGGCGCTCTAAAAA
AGAAGATCTAAAAACTATAAAAAAAATAATTATAAAAATATCCCCGTGGATAAGTGGATAACCCCAAGGG
AAGTTTTTTCAGGCATCGTGTGTAAGCAGAATATATAAGTGCTGTTCCCTGGTGCTTCCTCGCTCACTCG
ACCGGGAGGGTTCGAGAAGGGGGGGCACCCCCCTTCGGCGTGCGCGGTCACGCGCACAGGGCGCAGCCCT
GGTTAAAAACAAGGTTTATAAATATTGGTTTAAAAGCAGGTTAAAAGACAGGTTAGCGGTGGCCGAAAAA
CGGGCGGAAACCCTTGCAAATGCTGGATTTTCTGCCTGTGGACAGCCCCTCAAATGTCAATAGGTGCGCC
CCTCATCTGTCAGCACTCTGCCCCTCAAGTGTCAAGGATCGCGCCCCTCATCTGTCAGTAGTCGCGCCCC
TCAAGTGTCAATACCGCAGGGCACTTATCCCCAGGCTTGTCCACATCATCTGTGGGAAACTCGCGTAAAA
TCAGGCGTTTTCGCCGATTTGCGAGGCTGGCCAGCTCCACGTCGCCGGCCGAAATCGAGCCTGCCCCTCA
TCTGTCAACGCCGCGCCGGGTGAGTCGGCCCCTCAAGTGTCAACGTCCGCCCCTCATCTGTCAGTGAGGG
CCAAGTTTTCCGCGAGGTATCCACAACGCCGGCGGCCGGCCGCGGTGTCTCGCACACGGCTTCGACGGCG
TTTCTGGCGCGTTTGCAGGGCCATAGACGGCCGCCAGCCCAGCGGCGAGGGCAACCAGCCGAGGGCTTCG
CCCTGTCGCTCGACTGCGGCGAGCACTACTGGCTGTAAAAGGACAGACCACATCATGGTTCTGTGTTCAT
TAGGTTGTTCTGTCCATTGCTGACATAATCCGCTCCACTTCAACGTAACACCGCACGAAGATTTCTATTG
TTCCTGAAGGCATATTCAAATCGTTTTCGTTACCGCTTGCAGGCATCATGACAGAACACTACTTCCTATA
AACGCTACACAGGCTCCTGAGATTAATAATGCGGATCTCTACGATAATGGGAGATTTTCCCGACTGTTTC
GTTCGCTTCTCAGTGGATAACAGCCAGCTTCTCTGTTTAACAGACAAAAACAGCATATCCACTCAGTTCC
ACATTTCCATATAAAGGCCAAGGCATTTATTCTCAGGATAATTGTTTCAGCATCGCAACCGCATCAGACT
CCGGCATCGCAAACTGCACCCGGTGCCGGGCAGCCACATCCAGCGCAAAAACCTTCGTGTAGACTTCCGT
TGAACTGATGGACTTATGTCCCATCAGGCTTTGCAGAACTTTCAGCGGTATACCGGCATACAGCATGTGC
ATCGCATAGGAATGGCGGAACGTATGTGGTGTGACCGGAACAGAGAACGTCACACCGTCAGCAGCAGCGG
CGGCAACCGCCTCCCCAATCCAGGTCCTGACCGTTCTGTCCGTCACTTCCCAGATCCGCGCTTTCTCTGT
CCTTCCTGTGCGACGGTTACGCCGCTCCATGAGCTTATCGCGAATAAATACCTGTGACGGAAGATCACTT
CGCAGAATAAATAAATCCTGGTGTCCCTGTTGATACCGGGAAGCCCTGGGCCAACTTTTGGCGAAAATGA
GACGTTGATCGGCACGTAAGAGGTTCCAACTTTCACCATAATGAAATAAGATCACTACCGGGCGTATTTT
TTGAGTTATCGAGATTTTCAGGAGCTAAGGAAGCTAAAATGGAGAAAAAAATCACTGGATATACCACCGT
TGATATATCCCAATGGCATCGTAAAGAACATTTTGAGGCATTTCAGTCAGTTGCTCAATGTACCTATAAC
CAGACCGTTCAGCTGGATATTACGGCCTTTTTAAAGACCGTAAAGAAAAATAAGCACAAGTTTTATCCGG
CCTTTATTCACATTCTTGCCCGCCTGATGAATGCTCATCCGGAATTTCGTATGGCAATGAAAGACGGTGA
GCTGGTGATATGGGATAGTGTTCACCCTTGTTACACCGTTTTCCATGAGCAAACTGAAACGTTTTCATCG
CTCTGGAGTGAATACCACGACGATTTCCGGCAGTTTCTACACATATATTCGCAAGATGTGGCGTGTTACG
GTGAAAACCTGGCCTATTTCCCTAAAGGGTTTATTGAGAATATGTTTTTCGTCTCAGCCAATCCCTGGGT
GAGTTTCACCAGTTTTGATTTAAACGTGGCCAATATGGACAACTTCTTCGCCCCCGTTTTCACCATGGGC
AAATATTATACGCAAGGCGACAAGGTGCTGATGCCGCTGGCGATTCAGGTTCATCATGCCGTTTGTGATG
GCTTCCATGTCGGCAGAATGCTTAATGAATTACAACAGTACTGCGATGAGTGGCAGGGCGGGGCGTAAGA
CGTCTAAG
Features (pLannotate 1.2.2; 13 found; start..end, strand, type, name):
     26..65      -  terminator     bacterial terminator (fragment): putative bacterial transcription terminator
    375..1088    -  CDS            GFPmut3: GFPmut3 is a basic (constitutively fluorescent) green fluorescent protein published in 1996, derived from Aequorea victoria. It is reported to be a very rapidly-maturing weak dimer.
   1145..1194    -  misc_RNA       sTRSV HHRz: hammerhead ribozyme from the tobacco ringspot virus satellite RNA (Khvorova et al., 2003)
   2382..2855    -  misc_feature   sopC: sopC; centromere-like partitioning region of the bacterial F plasmid
   2931..3899    -  CDS            sopB: SOPB_ECOLI - Also known as B. Experimental evidence at protein level: Swiss-Prot protein existence level 1. Control of plasmid partitioning; required to recognize the cis-acting. Binds specifically with the DNA segment containing the sopC region. SopB is trans-acting. From Escherichia coli (strain K12).
   3899..5074    -  CDS            sopA: partitioning protein for the bacterial F plasmid; sopA
   5400..5650    -  misc_feature   incC: incC; incompatibility region of the bacterial F plasmid
   5653..6408    -  CDS            repE: replication initiation protein for the bacterial F plasmid; repE
   6499..6718    -  rep_origin     ori2: secondary origin of replication for the bacterial F plasmid; also known as oriS
   6794..7408    -  rep_origin     oriV: origin of replication for the bacterial F plasmid
   7806..8150    -  CDS            resD (fragment): REDF_ECOLI - Also known as D. Protein inferred from homology: Swiss-Prot protein existence level 3. Acts as a repressor of transcription and as a site-specific resolvase that cleaves at the RfsF site. From Escherichia coli (strain K12).
   8266..8368    +  promoter       cat promoter: promoter of the E. coli cat gene encoding chloramphenicol acetyltransferase
   8369..9025    +  CDS            cat: CAT_ECOLX - Experimental evidence at protein level: Swiss-Prot protein existence level 1. This enzyme is an effector of chloramphenicol resistance in bacteria. From Escherichia coli. This protein is used as a marker in many commonly used cloning vectors, such as pACYC184.
