[The description below was written by a language model from this plasmid's Addgene catalogue record and pLannotate feature annotations shown in this document.]
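Description:
pNR165 is a low-copy bacterial expression plasmid built on the pBAC backbone, a bacterial artificial chromosome derived from the E. coli F plasmid. Its 9,038 nt sequence carries the F-type maintenance machinery: the ori2 (oriS) origin with the repE replication initiator and the incC incompatibility region, plus the sopA, sopB and sopC partitioning system that ensures stable inheritance at very low copy number. An oriV origin is also annotated, along with a fragment of the resD resolvase gene. Selection is by chloramphenicol, through a cat gene driven by its native cat promoter.

The payload is described as an output plasmid carrying a 5-state register that regulates expression of GFP, deposited as part of work on synthetic recombinase-based state machines in living cells. In such designs, recombinase recognition sites are arranged so that recombination events rearrange the DNA into distinct configurations, or states, and gene expression depends on which state the register occupies. The annotated reporter is GFPmut3 (listed as GFPmut3b in the catalogue), a rapidly maturing green fluorescent protein. It is preceded by an sTRSV hammerhead ribozyme, a self-cleaving element that can trim the 5' end of the transcript and so insulate expression from upstream sequence context, and it is followed by a putative bacterial terminator fragment. The automated feature table does not annotate the recombinase sites, promoters or other register components, although unannotated sequence lies upstream of the ribozyme. The record also does not state which recombinases act on the register or where they are supplied from. The plasmid serves as a fluorescent readout of register state in E. coli.
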