Addgene plasmid #79646: pNR165
Purpose: Output plasmid: contains 5-state register that regulates expression of GFP.
Depositing lab: Timothy Lu. Depositing organization: Massachusetts Institute of Technology. Publication: Synthetic recombinase-based state machines in living cells. Roquet N, Soleimany AP, Ferris AC, Aaronson S, Lu TK. Science. 2016 Jul 22;353(6297):aad8559. doi: 10.1126/science.aad8559. Epub 2016 Jul 21. PubMed 27463678.
Backbone
  Vector backbone: pBAC
  Backbone manufacturer: Wild, J.; Hradecna, Z.; Szybalski, W. Genome Res. 2002 Sep; 12(9): 1434–1444. DOI: 10.1101/gr.130502
  Vector type: Bacterial Expression
Growth in bacteria
  Bacterial resistance: Chloramphenicol, 25 μg/mL
  Growth temperature: 37°C
  Growth strain: DH5alpha
  Copy number: Low Copy
Gene/Insert
  Gene/Insert name: GFPmut3b
Terms and licenses: Academic/Nonprofit Terms; Industry Terms: Not Available to Industry
How to cite: pNR165 was a gift from Timothy Lu (Addgene plasmid # 79646 ; http://n2t.net/addgene:79646 ; RRID:Addgene_79646)
