>Addgene plasmid #79646 | pNR165 | addgene partial sequence | sequence record 152742 | GFP-R 5'-CCATCTAATTCAACAAGAATTGGGACAAC-3'
CTCATTAGTGACCTCCTTAATATAGGTCGGCTTCGACCTTAAACAAAATTATTTGTAGAGGCTGTTTCGT
CCTCACGGACTCATCAGACCGGAAAGCACATCCGGTGACAGCTGTGCCATCCCTCGTCCTCACGAGTGCG
GTATTCCTCTGGGCATGCCAACACAATTAACATCTCAATCAAGGTAAATGCTTTTTGCTTTTTTTGCCGT
GGTGCGGATCTAGCTACCTCGGCGTTAATCCTTGTTCACTATATGCAACCATTATCACCGCCAGAGGTAA
AATAGTCAAACGCACGGTGTTAGCCGCACTTGAGTCCACGGCTGATGCCAACACAATTAACATCAGAATC
AAGGTAAATGCTTTTTGCTTTTTTTGCGGGCTCACTAGGGAATGGCGTCGTCCGTGACATTCTGTGCGCG
GCCGGCTTGTCGACGACGGCGGTCTCCGTCGTCAGGATCATCCGGGCCAGCGGCTGTCTATGCCAGAAGT
CGGTCAGGTCGGAGTCCTAGAAAGGAGTTTTTTAGTTACCTTAATTCTAATAAACGAAATAAAAACTCGC
CGTTCGCGCGACATGACATGCGCCGCCGATTGATTCAGAAAGTTAAACAAAATTATTTGTAGAGGGAAAC
CGTTGTGGTCTCCCTGAATATATTATACGAGCCTTATGCATGCCCGTAAAGTTATCCAGCAACCACTCAT
AGACCTAGGGCAGCAGATAGGGACGACGTGGTGTTAGCTGTGCCGACACAATCTCCCTGCTCAGGTCGTG
GTTTGTCTGGTCAACCACCGCGGTCTCAGTGGTGTACGGTACAAACCCCGACGCAATAGCGCCAACCATG
CACCATAGCCAGCCTGACAGTAGCCAAAGGAGTTTTTTAGTTACCTTAATTGAAATAAACGAAATA
